>Addgene plasmid #200991 | pTn7-SCOUT11 | addgene full sequence | sequence record 396434 | Addgene NGS Result
GGGCAGGATAGGTGAAGTAGGCCCACCCGCGAGCGGGTGTTCCTTCTTCACTGTCCCTTATTCGCACCTG
GCGGTGCTCAACGGGAATCCTGCTCTGCGAGGCTGGCCGATAAGCTCTGATAACGCAGGAAAGAACATGG
GCAGTTCAACCTGTTGATAGTACGTACTAAGCTCTCATGTTTCACGTACTAAGCTCTCAAGTTTAACGTA
CTAAGCTCTCATGTTTAACGAACTAAACCCTCATGGCTAACGTACTAAGCTCTCATGGCTAACGTACTAA
GCTCTCATGTTTCACGTACTAAGCTCTCATGTTTGAACAATAAAATTAATATAAATCAGCAACTTAAATA
GCCTCTAAGGTTTTAAGTTTTATAAGAAAAAAAAGAATATATAAGGCTTTTAAAGCTTTTAAGGTTTAAC
GGTTGTGGACAACAAGCCAGGGATGTAACGCACTGAGAAGCCCTTAGAGCCTCTCAAAGCAATTTTGAGT
GACACAGGAACACTTAACGGCTGACAACCGGCTGGTAACAGGATTAGCAGAGCGAGGTATGTAGGCGGTG
CTACAGAGTTCTTGAAGTGGTGGCCTAACTACGGCTACACTAGAAGAACAGTATTTGGTATCTGCGCTCT
GCTGAAGCCAGTTACCTTCGGAAAAAGAGTTGGTAGCTCTTGATCCGGCAAACAAACCACCGCTGGTAGC
GGTGGTTTTTTTGTTTGCAAGCAGCAGATTACGCGCAGAAAAAAAGGATCTCAAGAAGATCCTTTGATCT
TTTCTACGGGGTCTGACGCTCAGTGGAACGAAAACTCACGTTAAGGGATTTTGGTCATGAGATTATCAAA
AAGGATCTTCACCTAGATCCTTTTAAATTAAAAATGAAGTTTTAAATCAATCTAAAGTATATATGAGTAA
ACTTGGTCTGACAGTTACCAATGCTTAATCAGTGAGGCACCTATCTCAGCGATCTGTCTATTTCGTTCAT
CCATAGTTGCCTGACTCCCCGTCGTGTAGATAACTACGATACGGGAGGGCTTACCATCTGGCCCCAGTGC
TGCAATGATACCGCGGGACCCACGCTCACCGGCTCCAGATTTATCAGCAATAAACCAGCCAGCCGGAAGG
GCCGAGCGCAGAAGTGGTCCTGCAACTTTATCCGCCTCCATCCAGTCTATTAATTGTTGCCGGGAAGCTA
GAGTAAGTAGTTCGCCAGTTAATAGTTTGCGCAACGTTGTTGCCATTGCTACAGGCATCGTGGTGTCACG
CTCGTCGTTTGGTATGGCTTCATTCAGCTCCGGTTCCCAACGATCAAGGCGAGTTACATGATCCCCCATG
TTGTGCAAAAAAGCGGTTAGCTCCTTCGGTCCTCCGATCGTTGTCAGAAGTAAGTTGGCCGCAGTGTTAT
CACTCATGGTTATGGCAGCACTGCATAATTCTCTTACTGTCATGCCATCCGTAAGATGCTTTTCTGTGAC
TGGTGAGTACTCAACCAAGTCATTCTGAGAATAGTGTATGCGGCGACCGAGTTGCTCTTGCCCGGCGTCA
ATACGGGATAATACCGCGCCACATAGCAGAACTTTAAAAGTGCTCATCATTGGAAAACGTTCTTCGGGGC
GAAAACTCTCAAGGATCTTACCGCTGTTGAGATCCAGTTCGATGTAACCCACTCGTGCACCCAACTGATC
TTCAGCATCTTTTACTTTCACCAGCGTTTCTGGGTGAGCAAAAACAGGAAGGCAAAATGCCGCAAAAAAG
GGAATAAGGGCGACACGGAAATGTTGAATACTCATACTCTTCCTTTTTCAATATTATTGAAGCATTTATC
AGGGTTATTGTCTCATGAGCGGATACATATTTGAATGTATTTAGAAAAATAAACAAATAGGGGTTCCGCG
TACATTTCCCCGAAAAGTGCCACCTGACGTCTAAGAAACCATTATTATCATGACATTAACCTATAAAAAT
AGGCGTATCACGAGGCCCTTTCGTCTAAGCAGACGGTCACAGCTTGTCTGTAAGCGGATGCCGGGAGCAG
ACAAGCCCGTCAGGGCGCGTCAGCGGGTGTTGGCGGGTGTCGGGGCTGGCTTAACTATGCGGCATCAGAG
CAGATTGTACTGAGAGTGCACCATATGCGGTGTGAAATACCGCACAGATGCGTAAGGAGAAAATACCGCA
TCAGGCGCCATTCGCCATTCAGGCTGCGCAACTGTTGGGAAGGGCGATCGGTGCGGGCCTCTTCGCTATT
ACGCCAGCTAGAGGACCAGCCGCGTAACCTGGCAAAATCGGTTACGGTTGAGTAATAAATGGATGCCCTG
CGTAAGCAGGTGTGGGCGGACAATAAAGTCTTAAACTGAACAAAATAGATCTAAACTATGACAATAAAGT
CTTAAACTAGACAGAATAGTTGTAAACTGAAATCAGTCCAGTTATGCTGTGAAAAAGCATACTGGACTTT
TGTTATGGCTAAAGCAAACTCTTCATTTTCTGAAGTGCAAATTGCCCGTCGTATTAAAGAGGGGCGTGGG
GTTCGAGGTCGACGGTATCGATAAGCTAGCTTAATTAGCTGAGCTTGGACTCCTGTTGATAGATCCAGTA
ATGACCTCAGAACTCCATCTGGATTTGTTCAGAACGCTCGGTTGCCGCCGGGCGTTTTTTATTGGTGAGA
ATCCAAGCTAGACTGCGATGAGTGGCAGGGCGGGGCGTAATTTTTTTAAGGCAGTTATTGGTGCCCTTAA
ACGCCTGGGGTAATGACTCTCTAGCTTGAGGCATCAAATAAAACGAAAGGCTCAGTCGAAAGACTGGGCC
TTTCGTTTTATCTGTTGTTTGTCGGTGAACGCTCTCCTGAGTAGGACAAATCCGCCGCTAGGAGCTTGCG
GCCCGGACGATCGAATTGGGGATCTTGAAGTACCTATTCCGAAGTTCCTATTCTCTAGAAAGTATAGGAA
CTTCAGAGCGCTTTTGAAGCTGATGTGCTTAAAAACTTACTCTTAGTCAATTTACCGAACAACTCCGCGG
CCGGGAAGCCGATCTCGGCTTGAACGAATTGTTAGGTGGCGGTACTTGGGTCGATATCAAAGTGCATCAC
TTCTTCCCGTATGCCCAACTTTGTATAGAGAGCCACTGCGGGATCGTCACCGTAATCTGCTTGCACGTAG
ATCACATAAGCACCAAGCGCGTTGGCCTCATGCTTGAGGAGATTGATGAGCGCGGTGGCAATGCCCTGCC
TCCGGTGCTCTCCGGAGACTGCGAGATCATAGATATAGATCTCACTACGCGGCTGCTCAAACTTGGGCAG
AACGTAAGCCGCGAGAGCGCCAACAACCGCTTCTTGGTCGAAGGCAGCAAGCGCGATGAATGTCTTACTA
CGGAGCAAGTTCCCGAGGTAATCGGAGTCCGGCTGATGTTGGGAGTAGGTGGCTACGTCGCCGAACTCAC
GACCGAAAAGATCAAGAGCAGCCCGCATGGATTTGACTTGGTCAGGGCCGAGCCTACATGTGCGAATGAT
GCCCATACTTGAGCCACCTAACTTTGTTTTAGGGCGACTGCCCTGCTGCGTAACATCGTTGCTGCTGCGT
AACATCGTTGCTGCTCCATAACATCAAACATCGACCCACGGCGTAACGCGCTTGCTGCTTGGATGCCCGA
GGCATAGGCTGTACAAAAAAACAGTCATAACAAGCCATGAAAACCGCCACTGCGCCGTTACCACCGCTGC
GTTCGGTCAAGGTTCTGGACCAGTTGCGTGAGCGCATACGCTACTTGCATTACAGTTTACGAACCGAACA
GGCTTATGTCAATTGCTCCATTGCTGTTGACAAAGGGAATCAGGGGATCTTGAAGTTCCTATTCCGAAGT
TCCTATTCTCTAGAAAGTATAGGAACTTCAGAGCGCTTTTGAAGCTAATTCGAGATCATGCATAATGCCG
AATTCGGATCCGGAGTGAGACCGCAGCTGGCACGACAGGTTTGCCGACTGGAAAGCGGGCAGTGAGCGCA
ACGCAATTAATGTGAGTTAGCTCACTCATTAGGCACCCCAGGCTTTACACTTTATGCTTCCGGCTCGTAT
GTTGTGTGGAATTGTGAGCGGATAACAATTTCACACAGGAAACAGCTATGACCATGATTACGCCAAGCTT
GCATGCCTGCAGGTCGACTCTAGAGGATCCCCGGGTACCGAGCTCGAATTCACTGGCCGTCGTTTTACAA
CGTCGTGACTGGGAAAACCCTGGCGTTACCCAACTTAATCGCCTTGCAGCACATCCCCCTTTCGCCAGCT
GGCGTAATAGCGAAGAGGCCCGCACCGATCGCCCTTCCCAACAGTTGCGCAGCCTGAATGGCGAATGGCG
CCTGATGCGGTATTTTCTCCTTACGCATCTGTGCGGTATTTCACACCGCATATGGTGCACTCTCAGTACA
ATCTGCTCTGATGCCGCATAGTTAAGCCAGCCCCGACACCCGCCAACACCCGCTGACGCGCCCTGACGGG
CTTGTCTGCTCCCGGCATCCGCTTACAGACAAGCTGTGACGGTCTCACGCTCTTGGACTCCTGTTGATAG
ATCCAGTAATGACCTCAGAACTCCATCTGGATTTGTTCAGAACGCTCGGTTGCCGCCGGGCGTTTTTTAT
TGGTGAGAATCCAGGCAATCAATCGTGCTTTCGCGAAGGCCTTGCAGGCCAACCAGATAAGTGAAATCTA
GTTCCAAACTATTTTGTCATTTTTAATTTTCGTATTAGCTTACGACGCTACACCCAGTTCCCATCTATTT
TGTCACTCTTCCCTAAATAATCCTTAAAAACTCCATTTCCACCCCTCCCAGTTCCCAACTATTTTGTCCG
CCCACAGCGGGGCATTTTTCTTCCTGTTATGTTTGGGCGCTGCATTAATGAATCGGCCAACGCGCGGGGA
GAGGCGGTTTGCGTATTGGGCGCTCTTCCGCTTCCTCGCTCACTGACCCGCTGCGCTCGGTCGTTCGGCT
GCGGCGAGCGGTATCAGGGGATTCCTTAAGGTATACTTTCCGCTGCATAACCCTGCTTCGGGGTCATTAT
AGCGATTTTTTCGGTATATCCATCCTTTTTCGCACGATATACAGGATTTTGCCAAAGGGTTCGTGTAGAC
TTTCCTTGGTGTATCCAACGGCGTCAGCC
Features (pLannotate 1.2.2; 26 found; start..end, strand, type, name):
      1..109     +  oriT           oriT: incP origin of transfer
    141..516     +  rep_origin     R6K γ ori: γ replication origin from E. coli plasmid R6K; requires the R6K initiator protein pi for replication
    522..754     -  rep_origin     ori (fragment): high-copy-number ColE1/pMB1/pBR322/pUC origin of replication
    925..1785    -  CDS            AmpR: β-lactamase; bla; confers resistance to ampicillin, carbenicillin, and related antibiotics
   1786..1890    -  promoter       AmpR promoter: bla
   2076..2175    +  misc_feature   bom (fragment): basis of mobility region from pBR322
   2181..2249    -  CDS            lacZα (fragment): LacZα fragment of β-galactosidase; lacZ fragment
   2321..2519    -  mobile_element Tn7R (fragment): mini-Tn7 element (right end of the Tn7 transposon) Tn7
   2523..2547    -  misc_feature   MCS (fragment): pBluescript multiple cloning site
   2568..2662    +  terminator     lambda t0 terminator: transcription terminator from phage lambda
   2672..2701    +  CDS            CmR (fragment): chloramphenicol acetyltransferase confers resistance to chloramphenicol
   2765..2851    +  terminator     rrnB T1 terminator: Escherichia coli rrnB; transcription terminator T1 from the E. coli rrnB gene
   2911..2944    +  protein_bind   FRT (minimal): supports FLP-mediated excision but not integration (Turan and Bode, 2011) FLP recombinase from the Saccharomyces cerevisiae 2μ plasmid
   3042..3575    -  CDS            GmR: gentamycin acetyltransferase; aacC1; confers resistance to gentamycin
   3764..3792    -  promoter       Pc promoter: intI1 (promoter lies within the coding sequence); class 1 integron promoter
   3832..3879    +  protein_bind   FRT: FLP-mediated recombination occurs in the 8-bp core sequence TCTAGAAA (Turan and Bode, 2011). FLP recombinase from the Saccharomyces cerevisiae 2μ plasmid
   3943..3985    +  CDS            lacI (fragment): lac repressor; lacI; The lac repressor binds to the lac operator to inhibit transcription in E. coli. This inhibition can be relieved by adding lactose or isopropyl-β-D-thiogalactopyranoside (IPTG).
   3998..4019    +  protein_bind   CAP binding site: CAP binding activates transcription in the presence of cAMP. E. coli catabolite activator protein
   4034..4064    +  promoter       lac promoter: promoter for the E. coli lac operon
   4072..4088    +  protein_bind   lac operator: The lac repressor binds to the lac operator to inhibit transcription in E. coli. This inhibition can be relieved by adding lactose or isopropyl-β-D-thiogalactopyranoside (IPTG). lac repressor encoded by lacI
   4125..4181    -  misc_feature   MCS: pUC18/19 multiple cloning site
   4178..4335    +  CDS            lacZα (fragment): LacZα fragment of β-galactosidase; lacZ fragment
   4341..4440    -  misc_feature   bom (fragment): basis of mobility region from pBR322
   4536..4630    +  terminator     lambda t0 terminator: transcription terminator from phage lambda
   4671..4836    -  mobile_element Tn7L: mini-Tn7 element (left end of the Tn7 transposon) Tn7
   4869..4923    -  CDS            lacI (fragment): lac repressor; lacI; The lac repressor binds to the lac operator to inhibit transcription in E. coli. This inhibition can be relieved by adding lactose or isopropyl-β-D-thiogalactopyranoside (IPTG).
