[The description below was written by a language model from this plasmid's Addgene catalogue record and pLannotate feature annotations shown in this document.]
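Description:
pTn7-SCOUT11 is an empty-backbone mini-Tn7 delivery plasmid of the pUC18R6KT-miniTn7 type, derived from pTn7-SCOUT10 by Golden Gate insertion of a gentamicin resistance cassette into the Esp3I site between the FRT sequences of the transposon. It replicates from the R6K γ origin, which depends on the pi initiator protein and therefore requires a pir host; the record specifies a pir-116 E. coli strain that keeps it at high copy. Only a fragment of the ColE1/pUC origin is annotated. In bacteria lacking pir the plasmid should behave as a suicide vector. An incP oriT allows conjugative mobilisation into recipients, and a backbone β-lactamase gene with its own promoter gives ampicillin selection alongside gentamicin. The depositor notes a tendency to multimerise, which may lower transformation efficiency but reportedly does not impair function.

The transposable segment is bounded by the Tn7R and Tn7L ends. Within it, the aacC1 gentamicin acetyltransferase gene, driven by the class 1 integron Pc promoter, sits between two FRT sites, so the marker can be removed by FLP recombinase after integration. Next to this is a lac promoter/operator, pUC18/19 multiple cloning site and lacZα fragment, which appears to serve as the cloning position for cargo, possibly with blue/white screening, though the record does not state this. Lambda t0 and rrnB T1 terminators flank these modules and insulate them from read-through transcription. No Tn7 transposase genes are annotated, so transposition functions would have to be supplied in trans.

According to the associated publication, the SCOUT series is intended for building stable fluorescent markers to track members of synthetic bacterial communities. This version carries no reporter itself.
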