Addgene plasmid #200991: pTn7-SCOUT11
Purpose: (Empty Backbone) pLv1-pUC18R6KT-miniTn7-Gm, GmR, ApR
Depositing lab: Philip Poole. Depositing organization: University of Oxford. Publication: Stable, fluorescent markers for tracking synthetic communities and assembly dynamics. Jorrin B, Haskett TL, Knights HE, Martyn A, Underwood TJ, Dolliver J, Ledermann R, Poole PS. Microbiome. 2024 May 7;12(1):81. doi: 10.1186/s40168-024-01792-2. PubMed 38715147.
Backbone
  Vector backbone: pTn7-SCOUT10
  Backbone manufacturer: Philip Poole lab
  Backbone size (bp): 5135
  Modifications to backbone: Clone by Golden Gate a gentamycin resistant cassette in the Esp3I site between FRT sequences within the mini-Tn7 transposon
  Vector type: Bacterial Expression
Growth in bacteria
  Bacterial resistance: Ampicillin and Gentamicin, 100 & 10 μg/mL
  Growth temperature: 37°C
  Growth strain: EC100D pir-116
  Copy number: High Copy
Gene/Insert
  Cloning method: Restriction Enzyme
Terms and licenses: Academic/Nonprofit Terms; Industry Terms: Not Available to Industry
Depositor comments: Ec100D pir-116 genotype: F- mcrA Δ(mrr-hsdRMS-mcrBC) ϕ80dlacZΔM15 ΔlacX74 recA1 endA1 araD139 Δ(ara, leu)7697 galU galK λ- rpsL nupG pir-116(DHRF) Maintains plasmids at ~250 copies per cell. This strain is naturally resistant to streptomycin The plasmid appears to be prone to multimerization. Multimerization often does not impact plasmid function, and the depositor has confirmed that the plasmid performs as expected in their hands, but may reduce transformation efficiencies.
How to cite: pTn7-SCOUT11 was a gift from Philip Poole (Addgene plasmid # 200991 ; http://n2t.net/addgene:200991 ; RRID:Addgene_200991)
